Addgene plasmid #18460: T4 Lysozyme R96N
Depositing lab: Brian Matthews. Depositing organization: University of Oregon.
Backbone
  Vector backbone: pHS1403
  Backbone size w/o insert (bp): 5000
  Vector type: Bacterial Expression
Growth in bacteria
  Bacterial resistance: Ampicillin, 100 μg/mL
  Growth temperature: 37°C
  Growth strain: DH5alpha
  Copy number: High Copy
Gene/Insert
  Gene/Insert name: T4 Lysozyme
  Species: Bacteriophage T4
  Insert size (bp): 600
  Mutation: R96N
  GenBank ID: NP_049736
  Entrez Gene: e (a.k.a. T4p123)
  Cloning method: Restriction Enzyme; 5′ cloning site BamHI (not destroyed); 3′ cloning site HindIII (not destroyed)
  Sequencing primers: 5′ na; 3′ GGCGTATCACGAGGCCC
Terms and licenses: Academic/Nonprofit Terms; Industry Terms: Not Available to Industry
Depositor comments: The BamHI site is 27 bp from the ATG and the HindIII site is 115 bp from the stop.
How to cite: T4 Lysozyme R96N was a gift from Brian Matthews (Addgene plasmid # 18460 ; http://n2t.net/addgene:18460 ; RRID:Addgene_18460)
