[The description below was written by a language model from this plasmid's Addgene catalogue record.]
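Description:
T4 Lysozyme R96N is a bacterial expression plasmid built on the pHS1403 backbone (about 5 kb without insert) that carries the bacteriophage T4 lysozyme gene (gene e) with a single amino-acid substitution, arginine 96 to asparagine. The insert is roughly 600 bp and was cloned by restriction digestion between BamHI at the 5′ end and HindIII at the 3′ end. Both sites remain intact, so the fragment can be excised or transferred as a cassette. According to the depositor's notes, the BamHI site lies 27 bp from the start codon and the HindIII site 115 bp from the stop codon, meaning the insert includes short flanking untranslated sequence on either side of the coding region. The plasmid is maintained in E. coli at high copy number under ampicillin selection.

The record does not state which promoter drives expression, the type of replication origin, or whether any tags are fused to the protein. No feature table is provided, so these details of pHS1403 cannot be confirmed here. T4 lysozyme is a small muramidase that hydrolyses bacterial cell-wall peptidoglycan, and it is widely used as a model protein for studying how point mutations affect folding, thermodynamic stability and three-dimensional structure. A defined single-site variant such as R96N fits this kind of work: it allows production of recombinant mutant protein in bacteria for comparison with the wild-type enzyme. The record itself does not describe a specific intended application. It is listed as available under academic and nonprofit terms only.
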