>Addgene plasmid #18460 | T4 Lysozyme R96N | addgene partial sequence | sequence record 24246 | 3primeUP
GCTANTGAAAAAAGCCCGCTCATTAGGCGGGCTCAGATCTGCTCATGTTTTGACAGCTTATCATCGATAA
GCTTCGGCAATAAATTCTTGATATGTTTTCATATGTTTCCTTTAAATATTTTAATTAGTAATTGTCTATT
CAAGTAATTGTGAATATACTATCACAATTCCAAGAGAAAGTAAACAGCTTTATAGATTTTTATACGCGTC
CCAAGTGCCAGTTCTAAACGTTGTAATGACTCGTTTTGCGCGATTAGGTGTTTGATTATACCATCTACTT
TTAGCTAAGTTAACTGCTGCTTCATCCCAGCGTTTTTGTTGAAGCATACGTAAAGAGTTAGTAAATCCTG
CCACACCGGTTTCTCCCATTTGGAAAACCATATTGATCAGCGCGCAGTTACGAACCGCATCAAGAGAATC
ATAAACCGGTTTTAATTTAGCATTTCTCAGAATTCCGCGAACAGCAGCATCAACATCCTGATTAAAGAGT
TTTTCAGCCTCATCTTTTGTAATTACACCATTGCAATTACGCCCAATAGCTTTATCTAATTCAGATTTAG
CAGCATTAAGTGATGGACTTTTTGTAAGCAAATGACCGATGCCAATAGTGTAATAGCCTTCTGTGTCTTT
ATAGATTTTAAGTCTAAGACCTTCATCTATACGTAACATTTCAAATATATTCATAATACCTCCTAAGCAT
CGATGGATCCTGTTTCCTGTGTGAAATTGTTATCCGCTCACAATTCCACACATTATACGAGCCGATGATT
AATTGTCACAGGGGGATGGGGAGTAGCTCATCGA
